>Addgene plasmid #122294 | pCAG2IG-Hmga2 | depositor full sequence | sequence record 233443 | pCAG2IG-Hmga2 sequence 6472 bps
GTCGACATTGATTATTGACTAGTTATTAATAGTAATCAATTACGGGGTCATTAGTTCATAGCCCATATAT
GGAGTTCCGCGTTACATAACTTACGGTAAATGGCCCGCCTGGCTGACCGCCCAACGACCCCCGCCCATTG
ACGTCAATAATGACGTATGTTCCCATAGTAACGCCAATAGGGACTTTCCATTGACGTCAATGGGTGGACT
ATTTACGGTAAACTGCCCACTTGGCAGTACATCAAGTGTATCATATGCCAAGTACGCCCCCTATTGACGT
CAATGACGGTAAATGGCCCGCCTGGCATTATGCCCAGTACATGACCTTATGGGACTTTCCTACTTGGCAG
TACATCTACGTATTAGTCATCGCTATTACCATGGGTCGAGGTGAGCCCCACGTTCTGCTTCACTCTCCCC
ATCTCCCCCCCCTCCCCACCCCCAATTTTGTATTTATTTATTTTTTAATTATTTTGTGCAGCGATGGGGG
CGGGGGGGGGGGGGGCGCGCGCCAGGCGGGGCGGGGCGGGGCGAGGGGCGGGGCGGGGCGAGGCGGAGAG
GTGCGGCGGCAGCCAATCAGAGCGGCGCGCTCCGAAAGTTTCCTTTTATGGCGAGGCGGCGGCGGCGGCG
GCCCTATAAAAAGCGAAGCGCGCGGCGGGCGGGAGTCGCTGCGTTGCCTTCGCCCCGTGCCCCGCTCCGC
GCCGCCTCGCGCCGCCCGCCCCGGCTCTGACTGACCGCGTTACTCCCACAGGTGAGCGGGCGGGACGGCC
CTTCTCCTCCGGGCTGTAATTAGCGCTTGGTTTAATGACGGCTCGTTTCTTTTCTGTGGCTGCGTGAAAG
CCTTAAAGGGCTCCGGGAGGGCCCTTTGTGCGGGGGGGAGCGGCTCGGGGGGTGCGTGCGTGTGTGTGTG
CGTGGGGAGCGCCGCGTGCGGCCCGCGCTGCCCGGCGGCTGTGAGCGCTGCGGGCGCGGCGCGGGGCTTT
GTGCGCTCCGCGTGTGCGCGAGGGGAGCGCGGCCGGGGGCGGTGCCCCGCGGTGCGGGGGGGCTGCGAGG
GGAACAAAGGCTGCGTGCGGGGTGTGTGCGTGGGGGGGTGAGCAGGGGGTGTGGGCGCGGCGGTCGGGCT
GTAACCCCCCCCTGCACCCCCCTCCCCGAGTTGCTGAGCACGGCCCGGCTTCGGGTGCGGGGCTCCGTGC
GGGGCGTGGCGCGGGGCTCGCCGTGCCGGGCGGGGGGTGGCGGCAGGTGGGGGTGCCGGGCGGGGCGGGG
CCGCCTCGGGCCGGGGAGGGCTCGGGGGAGGGGCGCGGCGGCCCCGGAGCGCCGGCGGCTGTCGAGGCGC
GGCGAGCCGCAGCCATTGCCTTTTATGGTAATCGTGCGAGAGGGCGCAGGGACTTCCTTTGTCCCAAATC
TGGCGGAGCCGAAATCTGGGAGGCGCCGCCGCACCCCCTCTAGCGGGCGCGGGCGAAGCGGTGCGGCGCC
GGCAGGAAGGAAATGGGCGGGGAGGGCCTTCGTGCGTCGCCGCGCCGCCGTCCCCTTCTCCATCTCCAGC
CTCGGGGCTGCCGCAGGGGGACGGCTGCCTTCGGGGGGGACGGGGCAGGGCGGGGTTCGGCTTCTGGCGT
GTGACCGGCGGCTCTAGAGCCTCTGCTAACCATGTTCATGCCTTCTTCTTTTTCCTACAGCTCCTGGGCA
ACGTGCTGGTTATTGTGCTGTCTCATCATTTTGGCAAAGAATTCCGGATCCACCATGAGCGCACGCGGTG
AGGGCGCCGGGCAGCCGTCCACATCAGCCCAGGGACAACCTGCCGCCCCGGTGCCACAGAAGCGAGGACG
CGGCCGACCCAGGAAGCAGCAGCAAGAGCCAACCTGTGAGCCCTCTCCTAAGAGACCCAGAGGAAGACCC
AAAGGCAGCAAAAACAAGAGCCCCTCTAAAGCAGCCCAGAAGAAAGCAGAGACCATTGGAGAAAAACGGC
CAAGAGGCAGACCTAGGAAATGGCCACAACAAGTCGTTCAGAAGAAGCCTGCTCAGGAGACTGAAGAGAC
ATCCTCGCAAGAGTCCGCAGAGGAGGATTAGCTCGAGGATATCGCGGCCGCTACGTAAATTCCGCCCCCC
CCCCCCCTCTCCCTCCCCCCCCCCTAACGTTACTGGCCGAAGCCGCTTGGAATAAGGCCGGTGTGCGTTT
GTCTATATGTTATTTTCCACCATATTGCCGTCTTTTGGCAATGTGAGGGCCCGGAAACCTGGCCCTGTCT
TCTTGACGAGCATTCCTAGGGGTCTTTCCCCTCTCGCCAAAGGAATGCAAGGTCTGTTGAATGTCGTGAA
GGAAGCAGTTCCTCTGGAAGCTTCTTGAAGACAAACAACGTCTGTAGCGACCCTTTGCAGGCAGCGGAAC
CCCCCACCTGGCGACAGGTGCCTCTGCGGCCAAAAGCCACGTGTATAAGATACACCTGCAAAGGCGGCAC
AACCCCAGTGCCACGTTGTGAGTTGGATAGTTGTGGAAAGAGTCAAATGGCTCTCCTCAAGCGTATTCAA
CAAGGGGCTGAAGGATGCCCAGAAGGTACCCCATTGTATGGGATCTGATCTGGGGCCTCGGTGCACATGC
TTTACATGTGTTTAGTCGAGGTTAAAAAAACGTCTAGGCCCCCCGAACCACGGGGACGTGGTTTTCCTTT
GAAAAACACGATGATAATATGGCCACAACCATGGTGAGCAAGGGCGAGGAGCTGTTCACCGGGGTGGTGC
CCATCCTGGTCGAGCTGGACGGCGACGTAAACGGCCACAAGTTCAGCGTGTCCGGCGAGGGCGAGGGCGA
TGCCACCTACGGCAAGCTGACCCTGAAGTTCATCTGCACCACCGGCAAGCTGCCCGTGCCCTGGCCCACC
CTCGTGACCACCCTGACCTACGGCGTGCAGTGCTTCAGCCGCTACCCCGACCACATGAAGCAGCACGACT
TCTTCAAGTCCGCCATGCCCGAAGGCTACGTCCAGGAGCGCACCATCTTCTTCAAGGACGACGGCAACTA
CAAGACCCGCGCCGAGGTGAAGTTCGAGGGCGACACCCTGGTGAACCGCATCGAGCTGAAGGGCATCGAC
TTCAAGGAGGACGGCAACATCCTGGGGCACAAGCTGGAGTACAACTACAACAGCCACAACGTCTATATCA
TGGCCGACAAGCAGAAGAACGGCATCAAGGTGAACTTCAAGATCCGCCACAACATCGAGGACGGCAGCGT
GCAGCTCGCCGACCACTACCAGCAGAACACCCCCATCGGCGACGGCCCCGTGCTGCTGCCCGACAACCAC
TACCTGAGCACCCAGTCCGCCCTGAGCAAAGACCCCAACGAGAAGCGCGATCACATGGTCCTGCTGGAGT
TCGTGACCGCCGCCGGGATCACTCTCGGCATGGACGAGCTGTACAAGTAAAGCGGCCGGCCGCCAGCACA
GTGGTCGATCGACCTGCAGGCATGCAAGCTTCAGCCAATGCCCTGGCTCACAAATACCACTGAGATCTTT
TTCCCTCTGCCAAAAATTATGGGGACATCATGAAGCCCCTTGAGCATCTGACTTCTGGCTAATAAAGGAA
ATTTATTTTCATTGCAATAGTGTGTTGGAATTTTTTGTGTCTCTCACTCGGAAGGACATATGGGAGGGCA
AATCATTTAAAACATCAGAATGAGTATTTGGTTTAGAGTTTGGCAACATATGCCATATGCTGGCTGCCAT
GAACAAAGGTGGCTATAAAGAGGTCATCAGTATATGAAACAGCCCCCTGCTGTCCATTCCTTATTCCATA
GAAAAGCCTTGACTTGAGGTTAGATTTTTTTTATATTTTGTTTTGTGTTATTTTTTTCTTTAACATCCCT
AAAATTTTCCTTACATGTTTTACTAGCCAGATTTTTCCTCCTCTCCTGACTACTCCCAGTCATAGCTGTC
CCTCTTCTCTTATGAAGATCCCTCGACCTGCAGCCCAAGCTTGGCGTAATCATGGTCATAGCTGTTTCCT
GTGTGAAATTGTTATCCGCTCACAATTCCACACAACATACGAGCCGGAAGCATAAAGTGTAAAGCCTGGG
GTGCCTAATGAGTGAGCTAACTCACATTAATTGCGTTGCGCTCACTGCCCGCTTTCCAGTCGGGAAACCT
GTCGTGCCAGCNNNNNNGCATCTCAATTAGTCAGCAACCATAGTCCCGCCCCTAACTCCGCCCATCCCGC
CCCTAACTCCGCCCAGTTCCGCCCATTCTCCGCCCCATGGCTGACTAATTTTTTTTATTTATGCAGAGGC
CGAGGCCGCCTCGGCCTCTGAGCTATTCCAGAAGTAGTGAGGAGGCTTTTTTGGAGGCCTAGGCTTTTGC
AAAAAGCTAACTTGTTTATTGCAGCTTATAATGGTTACAAATAAAGCAATAGCATCACAAATTTCACAAA
TAAAGCATTTTTTTCACTGCATTCTAGTTGTGGTTTGTCCAAACTCATCAATGTATCTTATCATGTCTNN
NNNNGCTGCATTAATGAATCGGCCAACGCGCGGGGAGAGGCGGTTTGCGTATTGGGCGCTCTTCCGCTTC
CTCGCTCACTGACTCGCTGCGCTCGGTCGTTCGGCTGCGGCGAGCGGTATCAGCTCACTCAAAGGCGGTA
ATACGGTTATCCACAGAATCAGGGGATAACGCAGGAAAGAACATGTGAGCAAAAGGCCAGCAAAAGGCCA
GGAACCGTAAAAAGGCCGCGTTGCTGGCGTTTTTCCATAGGCTCCGCCCCCCTGACGAGCATCACAAAAA
TCGACGCTCAAGTCAGAGGTGGCGAAACCCGACAGGACTATAAAGATACCAGGCGTTTCCCCCTGGAAGC
TCCCTCGTGCGCTCTCCTGTTCCGACCCTGCCGCTTACCGGATACCTGTCCGCCTTTCTCCCTTCGGGAA
GCGTGGCGCTTTCTCAATGCTCACGCTGTAGGTATCTCAGTTCGGTGTAGGTCGTTCGCTCCAAGCTGGG
CTGTGTGCACGAACCCCCCGTTCAGCCCGACCGCTGCGCCTTATCCGGTAACTATCGTCTTGAGTCCAAC
CCGGTAAGACACGACTTATCGCCACTGGCAGCAGCCACTGGTAACAGGATTAGCAGAGCGAGGTATGTAG
GCGGTGCTACAGAGTTCTTGAAGTGGTGGCCTAACTACGGCTACACTAGAAGGACAGTATTTGGTATCTG
CGCTCTGCTGAAGCCAGTTACCTTCGGAAAAAGAGTTGGTAGCTCTTGATCCGGCAAACAAACCACCGCT
GGTAGCGGTGGTTTTTTTGTTTGCAAGCAGCAGATTACGCGCAGAAAAAAAGGATCTCAAGAAGATCCTT
TGATCTTTTCTACGGGGTCTGACGCTCAGTGGAACGAAAACTCACGTTAAGGGATTTTGGTCATGAGATT
ATCAAAAAGGATCTTCACCTAGATCCTTTTAAATTAAAAATGAAGTTTTAAATCAATCTAAAGTATATAT
GAGTAAACTTGGTCTGACAGTTACCAATGCTTAATCAGTGAGGCACCTATCTCAGCGATCTGTCTATTTC
GTTCATCCATAGTTGCCTGACTCCCCGTCGTGTAGATAACTACGATACGGGAGGGCTTACCATCTGGCCC
CAGTGCTGCAATGATACCGCGAGACCCACGCTCACCGGCTCCAGATTTATCAGCAATAAACCAGCCAGCC
GGAAGGGCCGAGCGCAGAAGTGGTCCTGCAACTTTATCCGCCTCCATCCAGTCTATTAATTGTTGCCGGG
AAGCTAGAGTAAGTAGTTCGCCAGTTAATAGTTTGCGCAACGTTGTTGCCATTGCTACAGGCATCGTGGT
GTCACGCTCGTCGTTTGGTATGGCTTCATTCAGCTCCGGTTCCCAACGATCAAGGCGAGTTACATGATCC
CCCATGTTGTGCAAAAAAGCGGTTAGCTCCTTCGGTCCTCCGATCGTTGTCAGAAGTAAGTTGGCCGCAG
TGTTATCACTCATGGTTATGGCAGCACTGCATAATTCTCTTACTGTCATGCCATCCGTAAGATGCTTTTC
TGTGACTGGTGAGTACTCAACCAAGTCATTCTGAGAATAGTGTATGCGGCGACCGAGTTGCTCTTGCCCG
GCGTCAATACGGGATAATACCGCGCCACATAGCAGAACTTTAAAAGTGCTCATCATTGGAAAACGTTCTT
CGGGGCGAAAACTCTCAAGGATCTTACCGCTGTTGAGATCCAGTTCGATGTAACCCACTCGTGCACCCAA
CTGATCTTCAGCATCTTTTACTTTCACCAGCGTTTCTGGGTGAGCAAAAACAGGAAGGCAAAATGCCGCA
AAAAAGGGAATAAGGGCGACACGGAAATGTTGAATACTCATACTCTTCCTTTTTCAATATTATTGAAGCA
TTTATCAGGGTTATTGTCTCATGAGCGGATACATATTTGAATGTATTTAGAAAAATAAACAAATAGGGGT
TCCGCGCACATTTCCCCGAAAAGTGCCACCTG
Features (pLannotate 1.2.2; 20 found; start..end, strand, type, name):
      4..383     +  enhancer       CMV enhancer: human cytomegalovirus immediate early enhancer
    386..661     +  promoter       chicken β-actin promoter: No description available
    662..1670    +  intron         chimeric intron: chimera between introns from chicken β-actin and rabbit β-globin
   1668..1724    +  CDS            HBB (fragment): HBB_LEPEU - Experimental evidence at protein level: Swiss-Prot protein existence level 1. Involved in oxygen transport from the lung to the various peripheral tissues. From Lepus europaeus (European hare).
   1735..2058    +  CDS            Hmga2: HMGA2_MOUSE - Also known as Hmgic. Experimental evidence at protein level: Swiss-Prot protein existence level 1. Functions as a transcriptional regulator. Functions in cell cycle regulation through CCNA2. Plays an important role in chromosome condensation during the meiotic G2/M transition of spermatocytes. Plays a role in postnatal myogenesis, is involved in satellite cell activation (PubMed:27446912). Positively regulates IGF2 expression through PLAG1 and in a PLAG1-independent manner (By similarity). From Mus musculus (Mouse).
   2215..2677    +  misc_feature   IRES: internal ribosome entry site (IRES) of the encephalomyocarditis virus (EMCV)
   2691..3410    +  CDS            EGFP: the original enhanced GFP (Yang et al., 1996) mammalian codon-optimized
   3439..3461    +  misc_feature   MCS (fragment): pUC18/19 multiple cloning site
   3561..3616    +  polyA_signal   β-globin poly(A) signal: rabbit β-globin polyadenylation signal (Gil and Proudfoot, 1987)
   3999..4015    -  protein_bind   lac operator: The lac repressor binds to the lac operator to inhibit transcription in E. coli. This inhibition can be relieved by adding lactose or isopropyl-β-D-thiogalactopyranoside (IPTG). lac repressor encoded by lacI
   4023..4053    -  promoter       lac promoter: promoter for the E. coli lac operon
   4068..4089    -  protein_bind   CAP binding site: CAP binding activates transcription in the presence of cAMP. E. coli catabolite activator protein
   4102..4141    -  CDS            lacI (fragment): lac repressor; lacI; The lac repressor binds to the lac operator to inhibit transcription in E. coli. This inhibition can be relieved by adding lactose or isopropyl-β-D-thiogalactopyranoside (IPTG).
   4148..4170    +  promoter       SV40 promoter (fragment): SV40 enhancer and early promoter
   4194..4329    +  rep_origin     SV40 ori: SV40 origin of replication
   4349..4470    +  polyA_signal   SV40 poly(A) signal: SV40 polyadenylation signal
   4485..4539    -  CDS            lacI (fragment): lac repressor; lacI; The lac repressor binds to the lac operator to inhibit transcription in E. coli. This inhibition can be relieved by adding lactose or isopropyl-β-D-thiogalactopyranoside (IPTG).
   4722..5310    -  rep_origin     ori: high-copy-number ColE1/pMB1/pBR322/pUC origin of replication
   5481..6341    -  CDS            AmpR: β-lactamase; bla; confers resistance to ampicillin, carbenicillin, and related antibiotics
   6342..6446    -  promoter       AmpR promoter: bla
