>Addgene plasmid #122294 | pCAG2IG-Hmga2 | addgene full sequence | sequence record 239069 | Addgene NGS Result
GGTCGACATTGATTATTGACTAGTTATTAATAGTAATCAATTACGGGGTCATTAGTTCATAGCCCATATA
TGGAGTTCCGCGTTACATAACTTACGGTAAATGGCCCGCCTGGCTGACCGCCCAACGACCCCCGCCCATT
GACGTCAATAATGACGTATGTTCCCATAGTAACGCCAATAGGGACTTTCCATTGACGTCAATGGGTGGAG
TATTTACGGTAAACTGCCCACTTGGCAGTACATCAAGTGTATCATATGCCAAGTACGCCCCCTATTGACG
TCAATGACGGTAAATGGCCCGCCTGGCATTATGCCCAGTACATGACCTTATGGGACTTTCCTACTTGGCA
GTACATCTACGTATTAGTCATCGCTATTACCATGGTCGAGGTGAGCCCCACGTTCTGCTTCACTCTCCCC
ATCTCCCCCCCCTCCCCACCCCCAATTTTGTATTTATTTATTTTTTAATTATTTTGTGCAGCGATGGGGG
CGGGGGGGGGGGGGGNSGCGCGCCRGGSGGGGSGGGGSGGGGSGRGGGGSGGGGSGGGGSGRGGCGGAGA
GGTGCGGCGGCAGCCAATCAGAGCGGCGCGCTCCGAAAGTTTCCTTTTATGGCGAGGCGGCGGCGGCGGC
GGCCCTATAAAAAGCGAAGCGCGCGGCGGGCGGGAGTCGCTGCGCGCTGCCTTCGCCCCGTGCCCCGCTC
CGCCGCCGCCTCGCGCCGCCCGCCCCGGCTCTGACTGACCGCGTTACTCCCACAGGTGAGCGGGCGGGAC
GGCCCTTCTCCTCCGGGCTGTAATTAGCGCTTGGTTTAATGACGGCTTGTTTCTTTTCTGTGGCTGCGTG
AAAGCCTTGAGGGGCTCCGGGAGGGCCCTTTGTGCGGGGGGAGCGGCTCGGGGGGTGCGTGCGTGTGTGT
GTGCGTGGGGAGCGCCGCGTGCGGCTCCGCGCTGCCCGGCGGCTGTGAGCGCTGCGGGCGCGGCGCGGGG
CTTTGTGCGCTCCGCAGTGTGCGCGAGGGGAGCGCGGCCGGGGGCGGTGCCCCGCGGTGCGGGGGGGGCT
GCGAGGGGAACAAAGGCTGCGTGCGGGGTGTGTGCGTGGGGGGGTGAGCAGGGGGTGTGGGCGCGTCGGT
CGGGCTGCAACCCCCCCTGCACCCCCCTCCCCGAGTTGCTGAGCACGGCCCGGCTTCGGGTGCGGGGCTC
CGTACGGGGCGTGGCGCGGGGCTCGCCGTGCCGGGCGGGGGGTGGCGGCAGGTGGGGGTGCCGGGCGGGG
CGGGGCCGCCTCGGGCCGGGGAGGGCTCGGGGGAGGGGCGCGGCGGCCCCCGGAGCGCCGGCGGCTGTCG
AGGCGCGGCGAGCCGCAGCCATTGCCTTTTATGGTAATCGTGCGAGAGGGCGCAGGGACTTCCTTTGTCC
CAAATCTGTGCGGAGCCGAAATCTGGGAGGCGCCGCCGCACCCCCTCTAGCGGGCGCGGGGCGAAGCGGT
GCGGCGCCGGCAGGAAGGAAATGGGCGGGGAGGGCCTTCGTGCGTCGCCGCGCCGCCGTCCCCTTCTCCC
TCTCCAGCCTCGGGGCTGTCCGCGGGGGGACGGCTGCCTTCGGGGGGGACGGGGCAGGGCGGGGTTCGGC
TTCTGGCGTGTGACCGGCGGCTCTAGAGCCTCTGCTAACCATGTTCATGCCTTCTTCTTTTTCCTACAGC
TCCTGGGCAACGTGCTGGTTATTGTGCTGTCTCATCATTTTGGCAAAGAATTCCGGATCCACCATGAGCG
CACGCGGTGAGGGCGCCGGGCAGCCGTCCACATCAGCCCAGGGACAACCTGCCGCCCCGGTGCCACAGAA
GCGAGGACGCGGCCGACCCAGGAAGCAGCAGCAAGAGCCAACCTGTGAGCCCTCTCCTAAGAGACCCAGA
GGAAGACCCAAAGGCAGCAAAAACAAGAGCCCCTCTAAAGCAGCCCAGAAGAAAGCAGAGACCATTGGAG
AAAAACGGCCAAGAGGCAGACCTAGGAAATGGCCACAACAAGTCGTTCAGAAGAAGCCTGCTCAGGAGAC
TGAAGAGACATCCTCGCAAGAGTCCGCAGAGGAGGATTAGCTCGAGGATATCGCGGCCGCTACGTAAATT
CCGCCCCCCCCCCCCCTCTCCCTCCCCCCCCCCTAACGTTACTGGCCGAAGCCGCTTGGAATAAGGCCGG
TGTGCGTTTGTCTATATGTTATTTTCCACCATATTGCCGTCTTTTGGCAATGTGAGGGCCCGGAAACCTG
GCCCTGTCTTCTTGACGAGCATTCCTAGGGGTCTTTCCCCTCTCGCCAAAGGAATGCAAGGTCTGTTGAA
TGTCGTGAAGGAAGCAGTTCCTCTGGAAGCTTCTTGAAGACAAACAACGTCTGTAGCGACCCTTTGCAGG
CAGCGGAACCCCCCACCTGGCGACAGGTGCCTCTGCGGCCAAAAGCCACGTGTATAAGATACACCTGCAA
AGGCGGCACAACCCCAGTGCCACGTTGTGAGTTGGATAGTTGTGGAAAGAGTCAAATGGCTCTCCTCAAG
CGTATTCAACAAGGGGCTGAAGGATGCCCAGAAGGTACCCCATTGTATGGGATCTGATCTGGGGCCTCGG
TGCACATGCTTTACATGTGTTTAGTCGAGGTTAAAAAAACGTCTAGGCCCCCCGAACCACGGGGACGTGG
TTTTCCTTTGAAAAACACGATGATAATATGGCCACAACCATGGTGAGCAAGGGCGAGGAGCTGTTCACCG
GGGTGGTGCCCATCCTGGTCGAGCTGGACGGCGACGTAAACGGCCACAAGTTCAGCGTGTCCGGCGAGGG
CGAGGGCGATGCCACCTACGGCAAGCTGACCCTGAAGTTCATCTGCACCACCGGCAAGCTGCCCGTGCCC
TGGCCCACCCTCGTGACCACCCTGACCTACGGCGTGCAGTGCTTCAGCCGCTACCCCGACCACATGAAGC
AGCACGACTTCTTCAAGTCCGCCATGCCCGAAGGCTACGTCCAGGAGCGCACCATCTTCTTCAAGGACGA
CGGCAACTACAAGACCCGCGCCGAGGTGAAGTTCGAGGGCGACACCCTGGTGAACCGCATCGAGCTGAAG
GGCATCGACTTCAAGGAGGACGGCAACATCCTGGGGCACAAGCTGGAGTACAACTACAACAGCCACAACG
TCTATATCATGGCCGACAAGCAGAAGAACGGCATCAAGGTGAACTTCAAGATCCGCCACAACATCGAGGA
CGGCAGCGTGCAGCTCGCCGACCACTACCAGCAGAACACCCCCATCGGCGACGGCCCCGTGCTGCTGCCC
GACAACCACTACCTGAGCACCCAGTCCGCCCTGAGCAAAGACCCCAACGAGAAGCGCGATCACATGGTCC
TGCTGGAGTTCGTGACCGCCGCCGGGATCACTCTCGGCATGGACGAGCTGTACAAGTAAAGCGGCCGGCC
GCCAGCACAGTGGTCGATCGACCAATGCCCTGGCTCACAAATACCACTGAGATCTTTTTCCCTCTGCCAA
AAATTATGGGGACATCATGAAGCCCCTTGAGCATCTGACTTCTGGCTAATAAAGGAAATTTATTTTCATT
GCAATAGTGTGTTGGAATTTTTTGTGTCTCTCACTCGGAAGGACATATGGGAGGGCAAATCATTTAAAAC
ATCAGAATGAGTATTTGGTTTAGAGTTTGGCAACATATGCCCATATGCTGGCTGCCATGAACAAAGGTTG
GCTATAAAGAGGTCATCAGTATATGAAACAGCCCCCTGCTGTCCATTCCTTATTCCATAGAAAAGCCTTG
ACTTGAGGTTAGATTTTTTTTATATTTTGTTTTGTGTTATTTTTTTCTTTAACATCCCTAAAATTTTCCT
TACATGTTTTACTAGCCAGATTTTTCCTCCTCTCCTGACTACTCCCAGTCATAGCTGTCCCTCTTCTCTT
ATGGAGATCCCTCGACCTGCAGCCCAAGCTTGGCGTAATCATGGTCATAGCTGTTTCCTGTGTGAAATTG
TTATCCGCTCACAATTCCACACAACATACGAGCCGGAAGCATAAAGTGTAAAGCCTGGGGTGCCTAATGA
GTGAGCTAACTCACATTAATTGCGTTGCGCTCACTGCCCGCTTTCCAGTCGGGAAACCTGTCGTGCCAGC
AGATCCGCATCTCAATTAGTCAGCAACCATAGTCCCGCCCCTAACTCCGCCCATCCCGCCCCTAACTCCG
CCCAGTTCCGCCCATTCTCCGCCCCATGGCTGACTAATTTTTTTTATTTATGCAGAGGCCGAGGCCGCCT
CGGCCTCTGAGCTATTCCAGAAGTAGTGAGGAGGCTTTTTTGGAGGCCTAGGCTTTTGCAAAAAGCTAAC
TTGTTTATTGCAGCTTATAATGGTTACAAATAAAGCAATAGCATCACAAATTTCACAAATAAAGCATTTT
TTTCACTGCATTCTAGTTGTGGTTTGTCCAAACTCATCAATGTATCTTATCATGTCTGGATCTGCTGCAT
TAATGAATCGGCCAACGCGCGGGGAGAGGCGGTTTGCGTATTGGGCGCTCTTCCGCTTCCTCGCTCACTG
ACTCGCTGCGCTCGGTCGTTCGGCTGCGGCGAGCGGTATCAGCTCACTCAAAGGCGGTAATACGGTTATC
CACAGAATCAGGGGATAACGCAGGAAAGAACATGTGAGCAAAAGGCCAGCAAAAGGCCAGGAACCGTAAA
AAGGCCGCGTTGCTGGCGTTTTTCCATAGGCTCCGCCCCCCTGACGAGCATCACAAAAATCGACGCTCAA
GTCAGAGGTGGCGAAACCCGACAGGACTATAAAGATACCAGGCGTTTCCCCCTGGAAGCTCCCTCGTGCG
CTCTCCTGTTCCGACCCTGCCGCTTACCGGATACCTGTCCGCCTTTCTCCCTTCGGGAAGCGTGGCGCTT
TCTCATAGCTCACGCTGTAGGTATCTCAGTTCGGTGTAGGTCGTTCGCTCCAAGCTGGGCTGTGTGCACG
AACCCCCCGTTCAGCCCGACCGCTGCGCCTTATCCGGTAACTATCGTCTTGAGTCCAACCCGGTAAGACA
CGACTTATCGCCACTGGCAGCAGCCACTGGTAACAGGATTAGCAGAGCGAGGTATGTAGGCGGTGCTACA
GAGTTCTTGAAGTGGTGGCCTAACTACGGCTACACTAGAAGAACAGTATTTGGTATCTGCGCTCTGCTGA
AGCCAGTTACCTTCGGAAAAAGAGTTGGTAGCTCTTGATCCGGCAAACAAACCACCGCTGGTAGCGGTGG
TTTTTTTGTTTGCAAGCAGCAGATTACGCGCAGAAAAAAAGGATCTCAAGAAGATCCTTTGATCTTTTCT
ACGGGGTCTGACGCTCAGTGGAACGAAAACTCACGTTAAGGGATTTTGGTCATGAGATTATCAAAAAGGA
TCTTCACCTAGATCCTTTTAAATTAAAAATGAAGTTTTAAATCAATCTAAAGTATATATGAGTAAACTTG
GTCTGACAGTTACCAATGCTTAATCAGTGAGGCACCTATCTCAGCGATCTGTCTATTTCGTTCATCCATA
GTTGCCTGACTCCCCGTCGTGTAGATAACTACGATACGGGAGGGCTTACCATCTGGCCCCAGTGCTGCAA
TGATACCGCGAGACCCACGCTCACCGGCTCCAGATTTATCAGCAATAAACCAGCCAGCCGGAAGGGCCGA
GCGCAGAAGTGGTCCTGCAACTTTATCCGCCTCCATCCAGTCTATTAATTGTTGCCGGGAAGCTAGAGTA
AGTAGTTCGCCAGTTAATAGTTTGCGCAACGTTGTTGCCATTGCTACAGGCATCGTGGTGTCACGCTCGT
CGTTTGGTATGGCTTCATTCAGCTCCGGTTCCCAACGATCAAGGCGAGTTACATGATCCCCCATGTTGTG
CAAAAAAGCGGTTAGCTCCTTCGGTCCTCCGATCGTTGTCAGAAGTAAGTTGGCCGCAGTGTTATCACTC
ATGGTTATGGCAGCACTGCATAATTCTCTTACTGTCATGCCATCCGTAAGATGCTTTTCTGTGACTGGTG
AGTACTCAACCAAGTCATTCTGAGAATAGTGTATGCGGCGACCGAGTTGCTCTTGCCCGGCGTCAATACG
GGATAATACCGCGCCACATAGCAGAACTTTAAAAGTGCTCATCATTGGAAAACGTTCTTCGGGGCGAAAA
CTCTCAAGGATCTTACCGCTGTTGAGATCCAGTTCGATGTAACCCACTCGTGCACCCAACTGATCTTCAG
CATCTTTTACTTTCACCAGCGTTTCTGGGTGAGCAAAAACAGGAAGGCAAAATGCCGCAAAAAAGGGAAT
AAGGGCGACACGGAAATGTTGAATACTCATACTCTTCCTTTTTCAATATTATTGAAGCATTTATCAGGGT
TATTGTCTCATGAGCGGATACATATTTGAATGTATTTAGAAAAATAAACAAATAGGGGTTCCGCGCACAT
TTCCCCGAAAAGTGCCACCTG
Features (pLannotate 1.2.2; 19 found; start..end, strand, type, name):
      5..384     +  enhancer       CMV enhancer: human cytomegalovirus immediate early enhancer
    386..662     +  promoter       chicken β-actin promoter: No description available
    663..1679    +  intron         chimeric intron: chimera between introns from chicken β-actin and rabbit β-globin
   1677..1733    +  CDS            HBB (fragment): HBB_LEPEU - Experimental evidence at protein level: Swiss-Prot protein existence level 1. Involved in oxygen transport from the lung to the various peripheral tissues. From Lepus europaeus (European hare).
   1744..2067    +  CDS            Hmga2: HMGA2_MOUSE - Also known as Hmgic. Experimental evidence at protein level: Swiss-Prot protein existence level 1. Functions as a transcriptional regulator. Functions in cell cycle regulation through CCNA2. Plays an important role in chromosome condensation during the meiotic G2/M transition of spermatocytes. Plays a role in postnatal myogenesis, is involved in satellite cell activation (PubMed:27446912). Positively regulates IGF2 expression through PLAG1 and in a PLAG1-independent manner (By similarity). From Mus musculus (Mouse).
   2224..2686    +  misc_feature   IRES: internal ribosome entry site (IRES) of the encephalomyocarditis virus (EMCV)
   2700..3419    +  CDS            EGFP: the original enhanced GFP (Yang et al., 1996) mammalian codon-optimized
   3548..3603    +  polyA_signal   β-globin poly(A) signal: rabbit β-globin polyadenylation signal (Gil and Proudfoot, 1987)
   3988..4004    -  protein_bind   lac operator: The lac repressor binds to the lac operator to inhibit transcription in E. coli. This inhibition can be relieved by adding lactose or isopropyl-β-D-thiogalactopyranoside (IPTG). lac repressor encoded by lacI
   4012..4042    -  promoter       lac promoter: promoter for the E. coli lac operon
   4057..4078    -  protein_bind   CAP binding site: CAP binding activates transcription in the presence of cAMP. E. coli catabolite activator protein
   4091..4130    -  CDS            lacI (fragment): lac repressor; lacI; The lac repressor binds to the lac operator to inhibit transcription in E. coli. This inhibition can be relieved by adding lactose or isopropyl-β-D-thiogalactopyranoside (IPTG).
   4137..4159    +  promoter       SV40 promoter (fragment): SV40 enhancer and early promoter
   4183..4318    +  rep_origin     SV40 ori: SV40 origin of replication
   4338..4472    +  polyA_signal   SV40 poly(A) signal: SV40 polyadenylation signal
   4474..4528    -  CDS            lacI (fragment): lac repressor; lacI; The lac repressor binds to the lac operator to inhibit transcription in E. coli. This inhibition can be relieved by adding lactose or isopropyl-β-D-thiogalactopyranoside (IPTG).
   4711..5299    -  rep_origin     ori: high-copy-number ColE1/pMB1/pBR322/pUC origin of replication
   5470..6330    -  CDS            AmpR: β-lactamase; bla; confers resistance to ampicillin, carbenicillin, and related antibiotics
   6331..6435    -  promoter       AmpR promoter: bla
