[The description below was written by a language model from this plasmid's Addgene catalogue record and pLannotate feature annotations shown in this document.]
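Description:
pCAG2IG-Hmga2 is a mammalian expression plasmid of about 6.5 kb, built on the pCAG2IG backbone, for overexpressing mouse Hmga2 together with a fluorescent marker. It is propagated in E. coli through a high-copy ColE1/pUC-type origin and selected with ampicillin via the β-lactamase gene and its own promoter. No mammalian selection marker is annotated. The backbone also carries lac promoter/operator remnants, short lacI fragments, and an SV40 origin with an SV40 poly(A) signal; the SV40 origin can support episomal replication in cells that express large T antigen.

The expression unit is driven by the CAG promoter, made up of the CMV immediate-early enhancer, the chicken β-actin promoter and a chimeric β-actin/β-globin intron, which gives strong, broadly active transcription in mammalian cells. The short "HBB" fragment annotated at the end of the intron is probably rabbit β-globin exon sequence that belongs to the CAG cassette, not a fusion partner. Downstream lies the mouse Hmga2 coding sequence, which encodes a chromatin-associated transcriptional regulator, with no epitope tag annotated. It is followed by an EMCV IRES and EGFP, and the unit is terminated by the rabbit β-globin poly(A) signal. Because both open reading frames are translated from a single bicistronic transcript, EGFP fluorescence identifies the cells that express Hmga2.

The associated publication concerns HMGA regulation of chromatin state and neurogenic potential in neocortical precursor cells, which fits gain-of-function use in neural precursors. The repository's sequencing could not fully resolve the CAG promoter, so the depositor's sequence is the reference for that region. The two records otherwise have nearly identical annotations, and the cloning sites used for the insert are not recorded.
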