Addgene plasmid #122294: pCAG2IG-Hmga2
Purpose: Overexpression for mouse Hmga2
Depositing lab: Yukiko Gotoh. Depositing organization: The University of Tokyo. Publication: HMGA regulates the global chromatin state and neurogenic potential in neocortical precursor cells. Kishi Y, Fujii Y, Hirabayashi Y, Gotoh Y. Nat Neurosci. 2012 Aug;15(8):1127-33. doi: 10.1038/nn.3165. PubMed 22797695.
Backbone
  Vector backbone: pCAG2IG
  Backbone manufacturer: Yukiko Gotoh, Addgene plasmid #122292
  Vector type: Mammalian Expression
Growth in bacteria
  Bacterial resistance: Ampicillin, 100 μg/mL
  Growth temperature: 37°C
  Growth strain: DH5alpha
  Copy number: Unknown
Gene/Insert
  Gene/Insert name: Hmga2
  Species: M. musculus (mouse)
  Entrez Gene: Hmga2 (a.k.a. 9430083A20Rik, HMGI-C, Hmgic, pg, pygmy)
  Cloning method: Restriction Enzyme; 5′ cloning site unknown (unknown if destroyed); 3′ cloning site unknown (unknown if destroyed)
  Sequencing primers: 5′ unknown
Terms and licenses: Academic/Nonprofit Terms; Industry Terms: Not Available to Industry
Depositor comments: Please note: Addgene NGS unable to fully resolve CAG promoter sequence. Please refer to the depositor's sequence for this section of the plasmid.
How to cite: pCAG2IG-Hmga2 was a gift from Yukiko Gotoh (Addgene plasmid # 122294 ; http://n2t.net/addgene:122294 ; RRID:Addgene_122294)
